>Addgene plasmid #126811 | mFLN-mEos3.2 | addgene partial sequence | sequence record 260935 | mFLN-f (5'-TGTTACCGTTAAACCAGCCC -3')
TAGTCAAAGTATTTGATAATGCCCCAGCTGAATTCACTATTTTCGCCGTTGACACTAAAGGTGTTGCTCG
TACCGATGGTGGTGATCCATTTGAAGTCGCTATCAATGGTCCAGATGGTTTAGTCGTTGATGCCAAAGTT
ACCGATAACAATGACGGTACTTATGGTGTTGTCTATGATGCCCCAGTTGAAGGTAACTACAATGTTAATG
TCACCCTCCGTGGTAATCCAATCAAAAATATGCCAATCGATGTCAAATGCATTGAAGGTGCCAATGGTGA
AGATTCATCATTCGGTTCATTCACTTTTACCGTCGCTGCTAAAAATAAGAAAGGTGAAGTTAAAACCTAT
GGTGGTGATAAATTTGAAGTCTCTATCACTGGTCCAGCTGAAGAAATCACTCTCGATGCTGGATCCATGA
GTGCGATTAAGCCAGACATGAAGATCAAACTCCGTATGGAAGGCAACGTAAACGGGCACCACTTTGTGAT
CGACGGAGATGGTACAGGCAAGCCTTTTGAGGGAAAACAGAGTATGGATCTTGAAGTCAAAGAGGGCGGA
CCTCTGCCTTTTGCCTTTGATATCCTGACCACTGCATTCCATTACGGCAACAGGGTATTCGCCAAATATC
CAGACAACATACAAGACTATTTTAAGCAGTCGTTTCCTAAGGGGTATTCGTGGGAACGAAGCTTGACTTT
CGAAGACGGGGGCATTTGCAACGCCAGAAACGACATAACAATGGAA
