[The description below was written by a language model from this plasmid's Addgene catalogue record.]
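Description:
mFLN-mEos3.2 is a Dictyostelium expression plasmid built on the pDXA-HY backbone. It is propagated in E. coli as a high-copy plasmid under ampicillin selection, and transformed Dictyostelium cells are selected with G418 through a neomycin resistance marker. The record does not list the promoter driving the insert, the origins of replication, or any other backbone elements, and no feature table is provided, so these details cannot be confirmed here.

The payload is an insert of about 3.1 kb cloned between SacI and BamHI sites, both of which remain intact. It encodes a truncated filamin lacking its tail dimerization domain, fused at its C terminus to mEos3.2. Filamin is an actin cross-linking protein that normally acts as a dimer, with dimerization through the tail region allowing two actin-binding heads to bridge separate filaments. Removing that domain yields a monomeric form that would be expected to retain actin binding but not to cross-link filaments through self-association. The species of origin of the filamin sequence is not stated in the record.

mEos3.2 is a truly monomeric green-to-red photoconvertible fluorescent protein, so the tag itself should not reintroduce oligomerization. It supports conventional live-cell imaging, photoconversion-based tracking of protein subpopulations, and single-molecule localization methods such as PALM. The stated purpose is simply to express the monomeric filamin fusion. A plausible use is comparing the localization and dynamics of monomeric filamin with the full-length dimeric protein in living Dictyostelium cells, although the record does not describe specific experiments.
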