Addgene plasmid #126811: mFLN-mEos3.2
Purpose: express monomeric filamin fusion (tail dimerization domain deleted)
Depositing lab: David Knecht. Depositing organization: University of Connecticut.
Backbone
  Vector backbone: pDXA-HY
  Vector type: Dictyostelium expression
  Selectable markers: Neomycin (select with G418)
Growth in bacteria
  Bacterial resistance: Ampicillin, 100 μg/mL
  Growth temperature: 37°C
  Growth strain: DH5alpha
  Copy number: High Copy
Gene/Insert
  Gene/Insert name: monomeric filamin-mEos3.2
  Insert size (bp): 3066
  Tag / fusion protein: mEos3.2 (C terminal on insert)
  Cloning method: Restriction Enzyme; 5′ cloning site SacI (not destroyed); 3′ cloning site BamHI (not destroyed)
  Sequencing primers: 5′ CAGATTGCATAAAAAGATTTTTTTTTT
Terms and licenses: Academic/Nonprofit Terms; Industry Terms: Not Available to Industry
How to cite: mFLN-mEos3.2 was a gift from David Knecht (Addgene plasmid # 126811 ; http://n2t.net/addgene:126811 ; RRID:Addgene_126811)
